Addgene plasmid #213961: pLVX-IRES-MRGPRB2-mCherry
Purpose: Expresses MRGPRB2 in mammalian cells
Depositing lab: Christa Müller. Depositing organization: Rheinische Friedrich-Wilhelms-Universität Bonn. Publication: Proinflammatory chemokine CXCL14 activates MAS-related G protein-coupled receptor MRGPRX2 and its putative mouse ortholog MRGPRB2. Al Hamwi G, Namasivayam V, Buschbell B, Gedschold R, Golz S, Muller CE. Commun Biol. 2024 Jan 6;7(1):52. doi: 10.1038/s42003-023-05739-5. PubMed 38184723.
Backbone
  Vector backbone: pLVX-IRES-mCherry
  Backbone manufacturer: Clontech, Takara Bio Europe, Saint-Germain-en-Laye, France
  Backbone size w/o insert (bp): 8172
  Vector type: Mammalian Expression, Retroviral
Growth in bacteria
  Bacterial resistance: Ampicillin, 100 μg/mL
  Growth temperature: 37°C
  Growth strain: NEB Stable
  Copy number: Unknown
Gene/Insert
  Gene/Insert name: MRGPRB2
  Species: M. musculus (mouse)
  Entrez Gene: Mrgprb2 (a.k.a. 4833406I20Rik, Mgrg14)
  Promoter: CMV
  Cloning method: Restriction Enzyme; 5′ cloning site XhoI (unknown if destroyed); 3′ cloning site BamHI (unknown if destroyed)
  Sequencing primers: 5′ ccgCTCGAGaccATGTACCCCTACGACGTGCCCGACTACGCGACCGGTATGAGTGGAGATTTCCTAATCAAG; 3′ ccgGGATCCTCAGCTGCAGCTCTGAACAG
Resource information
  A portion of this plasmid was derived from a plasmid made by: Christa Müller research group
Terms and licenses: Academic/Nonprofit Terms; Industry Terms: Not Available to Industry
How to cite: pLVX-IRES-MRGPRB2-mCherry was a gift from Christa Müller (Addgene plasmid # 213961 ; http://n2t.net/addgene:213961 ; RRID:Addgene_213961)
