[The description below was written by a language model from this plasmid's Addgene catalogue record and pLannotate feature annotations shown in this document.]
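Description:
pLVX-IRES-MRGPRB2-mCherry is an HIV-1-based lentiviral expression plasmid built on the Clontech/Takara pLVX-IRES-mCherry backbone (catalogued as mammalian expression, retroviral) for expressing the mouse Mas-related G protein-coupled receptor MRGPRB2 in mammalian cells. It is propagated in E. coli through a high-copy ColE1/pUC-type origin and selected with ampicillin via the β-lactamase gene. Use of a recombination-deficient growth strain fits the presence of repeated LTR sequences. The sequenced record is 9,208 nt.

The viral region is bounded by two HIV-1 LTR segments, both labelled by the annotation software as truncated 5' LTRs, each preceded by a nef-derived fragment. The table alone does not make clear whether the 3' LTR carries a self-inactivating deletion. Between them lie the Ψ packaging signal with an adjoining gag fragment, the Rev response element for Rev-dependent nuclear export of the genomic RNA, and the cPPT/CTS, which aids nuclear import of the reverse-transcribed genome.

The CMV immediate-early enhancer and promoter drive a bicistronic transcript. The Mrgprb2 coding sequence, cloned between XhoI and BamHI, comes first, followed by an EMCV IRES and mCherry, so red fluorescence marks cells expressing the receptor transcript without fusing the reporter to it. The listed forward cloning primer appears to add a short N-terminal epitope tag (HA-like) ahead of the receptor, although this is not annotated or stated in the record. A WPRE downstream of mCherry enhances transcript stability and expression.

The plasmid has no mammalian drug-selection marker, so transduced cells would be identified or sorted by mCherry. The associated work concerns activation of MRGPRX2 and its putative mouse ortholog MRGPRB2 by the chemokine CXCL14, consistent with use in generating receptor-expressing cell lines for pharmacological assays.
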