Features (pLannotate 1.2.2; 23 found; start..end, strand, type, name):
    376..633     +  LTR            5' LTR (truncated): truncated 5' long terminal repeat (LTR) from HIV-1
    680..805     +  misc_feature   HIV-1 Ψ: packaging signal of human immunodeficiency virus type 1
    789..1127    +  CDS            HIV-1 gag (fragment): gag protein from human immunodeficiency virus 1; gag
   1302..1535    +  misc_feature   RRE: The Rev response element (RRE) of HIV-1 allows for Rev-dependent mRNA export from the nucleus to the cytoplasm.
   1912..2012    +  CDS            Rev (fragment): human immunodeficiency virus 1 (HIV-1) Rev protein; rev; enhances nuclear export of unspliced and incompletely spliced viral mRNAs
   2027..2142    +  misc_feature   cPPT/CTS: central polypurine tract and central termination sequence of HIV-1 (lacking the first T)
   2200..2503    +  enhancer       CMV enhancer: human cytomegalovirus immediate early enhancer
   2504..2707    +  promoter       CMV promoter: human cytomegalovirus (CMV) immediate early promoter
   2853..3866    +  CDS            Mrgprb2: MRGB2_MOUSE - Also known as Mrgb2. Experimental evidence at transcript level: Swiss-Prot protein existence level 2. Mast cell-specific receptor for basic secretagogues, i.e. cationic amphiphilic drugs, as well as endo- or exogenous peptides, consisting of a basic head group and a hydrophobic core. Recognizes and binds small molecules containing a cyclized tetrahydroisoquinoline (THIQ), such as non-steroidal neuromuscular blocking drugs (NMBDs), including tubocurarine and atracurium. In response to these compounds, mediates pseudo-allergic reactions characterized by histamine release, inflammat
   3878..4450    +  misc_feature   IRES: internal ribosome entry site (IRES) of the encephalomyocarditis virus (EMCV)
   4452..5159    +  CDS            mCherry: mCherry is a basic (constitutively fluorescent) red fluorescent protein published in 2004, derived from Discosoma sp.. It is reported to be a very rapidly-maturing monomer with low acid sensitivity.
   5176..5764    +  misc_feature   WPRE: woodchuck hepatitis virus posttranscriptional regulatory element
   5781..6299    +  CDS            nef (fragment): NEF_HV1BR - Experimental evidence at protein level: Swiss-Prot protein existence level 1. Extracellular Nef protein targets CD4(+) T-lymphocytes for apoptosis by interacting with CXCR4 surface receptors (PubMed:14990729). From Human immunodeficiency virus type 1 group M subtype B (isolate BRU/LAI) (HIV-1).
   6347..6604    +  LTR            5' LTR (truncated): truncated 5' long terminal repeat (LTR) from HIV-1
   6756..6772    -  protein_bind   lac operator: The lac repressor binds to the lac operator to inhibit transcription in E. coli. This inhibition can be relieved by adding lactose or isopropyl-β-D-thiogalactopyranoside (IPTG). lac repressor encoded by lacI
   6780..6810    -  promoter       lac promoter: promoter for the E. coli lac operon
   6825..6846    -  protein_bind   CAP binding site: CAP binding activates transcription in the presence of cAMP. E. coli catabolite activator protein
   6859..6951    -  CDS            lacI (fragment): lac repressor; lacI; The lac repressor binds to the lac operator to inhibit transcription in E. coli. This inhibition can be relieved by adding lactose or isopropyl-β-D-thiogalactopyranoside (IPTG).
   7134..7722    -  rep_origin     ori: high-copy-number ColE1/pMB1/pBR322/pUC origin of replication
   7893..8753    -  CDS            AmpR: β-lactamase; bla; confers resistance to ampicillin, carbenicillin, and related antibiotics
   8754..8858    -  promoter       AmpR promoter: bla
   8906..9040    +  polyA_signal   SV40 poly(A) signal: SV40 polyadenylation signal
   9207..328     +  CDS            nef (fragment) (across the origin): NEF_HV1BR - Experimental evidence at protein level: Swiss-Prot protein existence level 1. Extracellular Nef protein targets CD4(+) T-lymphocytes for apoptosis by interacting with CXCR4 surface receptors (PubMed:14990729). From Human immunodeficiency virus type 1 group M subtype B (isolate BRU/LAI) (HIV-1).
>Addgene plasmid #213961 | pLVX-IRES-MRGPRB2-mCherry | addgene full sequence | sequence record 432437 | Addgene NGS Result
GGAAGGGCTAATTCACTCCCAAAGAAGACAAGATATCCTTGATCTGTGGATCTACCACACACAAGGCTAC
TTCCCTGATTAGCAGAACTACACACCAGGGCCAGGGGTCAGATATCCACTGACCTTTGGATGGTGCTACA
AGCTAGTACCAGTTGAGCCAGATAAGGTAGAAGAGGCCAATAAAGGAGAGAACACCAGCTTGTTACACCC
TGTGAGCCTGCATGGGATGGATGACCCGGAGAGAGAAGTGTTAGAGTGGAGGTTTGACAGCCGCCTAGCA
TTTCATCACGTGGCCCGAGAGCTGCATCCGGAGTACTTCAAGAACTGCTGATATCGAGCTTGCTACAAGG
GACTTTCCGCTGGGGACTTTCCAGGGAGGCGTGGCCTGGGCGGGACTGGGGAGTGGCGAGCCCTCAGATC
CTGCATATAAGCAGCTGCTTTTTGCCTGTACTGGGTCTCTCTGGTTAGACCAGATCTGAGCCTGGGAGCT
CTCTGGCTAACTAGGGAACCCACTGCTTAAGCCTCAATAAAGCTTGCCTTGAGTGCTTCAAGTAGTGTGT
GCCCGTCTGTTGTGTGACTCTGGTAACTAGAGATCCCTCAGACCCTTTTAGTCAGTGTGGAAAATCTCTA
GCAGTGGCGCCCGAACAGGGACTTGAAAGCGAAAGGGAAACCAGAGGAGCTCTCTCGACGCAGGACTCGG
CTTGCTGAAGCGCGCACGGCAAGAGGCGAGGGGCGGCGACTGGTGAGTACGCCAAAAATTTTGACTAGCG
GAGGCTAGAAGGAGAGAGATGGGTGCGAGAGCGTCAGTATTAAGCGGGGGAGAATTAGATCGCGATGGGA
AAAAATTCGGTTAAGGCCAGGGGGAAAGAAAAAATATAAATTAAAACATATAGTATGGGCAAGCAGGGAG
CTAGAACGATTCGCAGTTAATCCTGGCCTGTTAGAAACATCAGAAGGCTGTAGACAAATACTGGGACAGC
TACAACCATCCCTTCAGACAGGATCAGAAGAACTTAGATCATTATATAATACAGTAGCAACCCTCTATTG
TGTGCATCAAAGGATAGAGATAAAAGACACCAAGGAAGCTTTAGACAAGATAGAGGAAGAGCAAAACAAA
AGTAAGACCACCGCACAGCAAGCGGCCGGCCGCTGATCTTCAGACCTGGAGGAGGAGATATGAGGGACAA
TTGGAGAAGTGAATTATATAAATATAAAGTAGTAAAAATTGAACCATTAGGAGTAGCACCCACCAAGGCA
AAGAGAAGAGTGGTGCAGAGAGAAAAAAGAGCAGTGGGAATAGGAGCTTTGTTCCTTGGGTTCTTGGGAG
CAGCAGGAAGCACTATGGGCGCAGCGTCAATGACGCTGACGGTACAGGCCAGACAATTATTGTCTGGTAT
AGTGCAGCAGCAGAACAATTTGCTGAGGGCTATTGAGGCGCAACAGCATCTGTTGCAACTCACAGTCTGG
GGCATCAAGCAGCTCCAGGCAAGAATCCTGGCTGTGGAAAGATACCTAAAGGATCAACAGCTCCTGGGGA
TTTGGGGTTGCTCTGGAAAACTCATTTGCACCACTGCTGTGCCTTGGAATGCTAGTTGGAGTAATAAATC
TCTGGAACAGATTTGGAATCACACGACCTGGATGGAGTGGGACAGAGAAATTAACAATTACACAAGCTTA
ATACACTCCTTAATTGAAGAATCGCAAAACCAGCAAGAAAAGAATGAACAAGAATTATTGGAATTAGATA
AATGGGCAAGTTTGTGGAATTGGTTTAACATAACAAATTGGCTGTGGTATATAAAATTATTCATAATGAT
AGTAGGAGGCTTGGTAGGTTTAAGAATAGTTTTTGCTGTACTTTCTATAGTGAATAGAGTTAGGCAGGGA
TATTCACCATTATCGTTTCAGACCCACCTCCCAACCCCGAGGGGACCCGACAGGCCCGAAGGAATAGAAG
AAGAAGGTGGAGAGAGAGACAGAGACAGATCCATTCGATTAGTGAACGGATCTCGACGGTATCGCCTTTA
AAAGAAAAGGGGGGATTGGGGGGTACAGTGCAGGGGAAAGAATAGTAGACATAATAGCAACAGACATACA
AACTAAAGAATTACAAAAACAAATTACAAAAATTCAAAATTTTCGGGTTTATTACAGGGACAGCAGAGAT
CCAGTTTATCGATAAGCTTGGGAGTTCCGCGTTACATAACTTACGGTAAATGGCCCGCCTGGCTGACCGC
CCAACGACCCCCGCCCATTGACGTCAATAATGACGTATGTTCCCATAGTAACGCCAATAGGGACTTTCCA
TTGACGTCAATGGGTGGAGTATTTACGGTAAACTGCCCACTTGGCAGTACATCAAGTGTATCATATGCCA
AGTACGCCCCCTATTGACGTCAATGACGGTAAATGGCCCGCCTGGCATTATGCCCAGTACATGACCTTAT
GGGACTTTCCTACTTGGCAGTACATCTACGTATTAGTCATCGCTATTACCATGGTGATGCGGTTTTGGCA
GTACATCAATGGGCGTGGATAGCGGTTTGACTCACGGGGATTTCCAAGTCTCCACCCCATTGACGTCAAT
GGGAGTTTGTTTTGGCACCAAAATCAACGGGACTTTCCAAAATGTCGTAACAACTCCGCCCCATTGACGC
AAATGGGCGGTAGGCGTGTACGGTGGGAGGTCTATATAAGCAGAGCTCGTTTAGTGAACCGTCAGATCGC
CTGGAGACGCCATCCACGCTGTTTTGACCTCCATAGAAGACACCGACTCTACTAGAGGATCTATTTCCGG
TGAATTCCTCGAGACCATGTACCCCTACGACGTGCCCGACTACGCGACCGGTATGAGTGGAGATTTCCTA
ATCAAGAATCTAAGCACCTCAGCCTGGAAAACGAACATCACAGTGCTGAATGGAAGCTACTACATCGATA
CTTCAGTTTGTGTCACCAGGAACCAAGCCATGATTTTGCTTTCCATCATCATTTCCCTGGTTGGGATGGG
ACTAAATGCCATAGTGCTGTGGTTCCTGGGCATCCGTATGCACACGAATGCCTTCACTGTCTACATTCTC
AACCTGGCTATGGCTGACTTTCTTTACCTGTGCTCTCAGTTTGTAATTTGTCTTCTTATTGCCTTTTATA
TCTTCTACTCAATTGACATCAACATCCCTTTGGTTCTTTATGTTGTGCCAATATTTGCTTATCTTTCAGG
TCTGAGCATTCTCAGCACCATTAGCATTGAGCGCTGCTTGTCTGTAATATGGCCCATTTGGTATCGCTGT
AAACGTCCAAGACACACATCAGCTATCACATGTTTTGTGCTTTGGGTTATGTCCTTATTGTTGGGTCTCC
TGGAAGGGAAGGCATGTGGCTTACTGTTTAATAGCTTTGACTCTTATTGGTGTGAAACATTTGATGTTAT
CACTAATATATGGTCAGTTGTTTTTTTTGGTGTTCTCTGTGGGTCTAGCCTCACCCTGCTTGTCAGGATC
TTCTGTGGCTCACAGCGAATTCCTATGACCAGGCTGTATGTGACTATTACACTCACAGTCTTGGTCTTCC
TGATCTTTGGTCTTCCCTTTGGGATCTATTGGATACTCTATCAGTGGATTAGCAATTTTTATTATGTTGA
AATTTGTAATTTTTATCTTGAGATACTATTCCTATCCTGTGTTAACAGCTGTATGAACCCCATCATTTAT
TTCCTTGTTGGCTCCATTAGGCACCGAAGGTTCAGGCGGAAGACTCTCAAGCTACTTCTGCAGAGAGCCA
TGCAAGACACCCCTGAGGAGGAACAAAGTGGAAATAAGAGTTCTTCAGAACACCCTGAAGAACTGGAAAC
TGTTCAGAGCTGCAGCTGAGGATCCCGCCCCTCTCCCTCCCCCCCCCCTAACGTTACTGGCCGAAGCCGC
TTGGAATAAGGCCGGTGTGCGTTTGTCTATATGTTATTTTCCACCATATTGCCGTCTTTTGGCAATGTGA
GGGCCCGGAAACCTGGCCCTGTCTTCTTGACGAGCATTCCTAGGGGTCTTTCCCCTCTCGCCAAAGGAAT
GCAAGGTCTGTTGAATGTCGTGAAGGAAGCAGTTCCTCTGGAAGCTTCTTGAAGACAAACAACGTCTGTA
GCGACCCTTTGCAGGCAGCGGAACCCCCCACCTGGCGACAGGTGCCTCTGCGGCCAAAAGCCACGTGTAT
AAGATACACCTGCAAAGGCGGCACAACCCCAGTGCCACGTTGTAAGTTGGATAGTTGTGGAAAGAGTCAA
ATGGCTCACCTCAAGCGTATTCAACAAGGGGCTGAAGGATGCCCAGAAGGTACCCCATTGTATGGGATCT
GATCTGGGGCCTCGGTGCACATGCTTTACATGTGTTTAGTCGAGGTTAAAAAACGTCTAGGCCCCCCGAA
CCACGGGGACGTGGTTTTCCTTTGAAAAACACGATGATAATATGGTGAGCAAGGGCGAGGAGGATAACAT
GGCCATCATCAAGGAGTTCATGCGCTTCAAGGTGCACATGGAGGGCTCCGTGAACGGCCACGAGTTCGAG
ATCGAGGGCGAGGGCGAGGGCCGCCCCTACGAGGGCACCCAGACCGCCAAGCTGAAGGTGACCAAGGGTG
GCCCCCTGCCCTTCGCCTGGGACATCCTGTCCCCTCAGTTCATGTACGGCTCCAAGGCCTACGTGAAGCA
CCCCGCCGACATCCCCGACTACTTGAAGCTGTCCTTCCCCGAGGGCTTCAAGTGGGAGCGCGTGATGAAC
TTCGAGGACGGCGGCGTGGTGACCGTGACCCAGGACTCCTCCCTGCAGGACGGCGAGTTCATCTACAAGG
TGAAGCTGCGCGGCACCAACTTCCCCTCCGACGGCCCCGTAATGCAGAAGAAGACCATGGGCTGGGAGGC
CTCCTCCGAGCGGATGTACCCCGAGGACGGCGCCCTGAAGGGCGAGATCAAGCAGAGGCTGAAGCTGAAG
GACGGCGGCCACTACGACGCTGAGGTCAAGACCACCTACAAGGCCAAGAAGCCCGTGCAGCTGCCCGGCG
CCTACAACGTCAACATCAAGTTGGACATCACCTCCCACAACGAGGACTACACCATCGTGGAACAGTACGA
ACGCGCCGAGGGCCGCCACTCCACCGGCGGCATGGACGAGCTGTACAAGTGAACGCGTCTGGAACAATCA
ACCTCTGGATTACAAAATTTGTGAAAGATTGACTGGTATTCTTAACTATGTTGCTCCTTTTACGCTATGT
GGATACGCTGCTTTAATGCCTTTGTATCATGCTATTGCTTCCCGTATGGCTTTCATTTTCTCCTCCTTGT
ATAAATCCTGGTTGCTGTCTCTTTATGAGGAGTTGTGGCCCGTTGTCAGGCAACGTGGCGTGGTGTGCAC
TGTGTTTGCTGACGCAACCCCCACTGGTTGGGGCATTGCCACCACCTGTCAGCTCCTTTCCGGGACTTTC
GCTTTCCCCCTCCCTATTGCCACGGCGGAACTCATCGCCGCCTGCCTTGCCCGCTGCTGGACAGGGGCTC
GGCTGTTGGGCACTGACAATTCCGTGGTGTTGTCGGGGAAGCTGACGTCCTTTCCATGGCTGCTCGCCTG
TGTTGCCACCTGGATTCTGCGCGGGACGTCCTTCTGCTACGTCCCTTCGGCCCTCAATCCAGCGGACCTT
CCTTCCCGCGGCCTGCTGCCGGCTCTGCGGCCTCTTCCGCGTCTTCGCCTTCGCCCTCAGACGAGTCGGA
TCTCCCTTTGGGCCGCCTCCCCGCCTGGAATTAATTCTGCAGTCGAGACCTAGAAAAACATGGAGCAATC
ACAAGTAGCAATACAGCAGCTACCAATGCTGATTGTGCCTGGCTAGAAGCACAAGAGGAGGAGGAGGTGG
GTTTTCCAGTCACACCTCAGGTACCTTTAAGACCAATGACTTACAAGGCAGCTGTAGATCTTAGCCACTT
TTTAAAAGAAAAGAGGGGACTGGAAGGGCTAATTCACTCCCAACGAAGACAAGATATCCTTGATCTGTGG
ATCTACCACACACAAGGCTACTTCCCTGATTAGCAGAACTACACACCAGGGCCAGGGGTCAGATATCCAC
TGACCTTTGGATGGTGCTACAAGCTAGTACCAGTTGAGCCAGATAAGGTAGAAGAGGCCAATAAAGGAGA
GAACACCAGCTTGTTACACCCTGTGAGCCTGCATGGGATGGATGACCCGGAGAGAGAAGTGTTAGAGTGG
AGGTTTGACAGCCGCCTAGCATTTCATCACGTGGCCCGAGAGCTGCATCCGGAGTACTTCAAGAACTGCT
GATATCGAGCTTGCTACAAGGGACTTTCCGCTGGGGACTTTCCAGGGAGGCGTGGCCTGGGCGGGACTGG
GGAGTGGCGAGCCCTCAGATCCTGCATATAAGCAGCTGCTTTTTGCCTGTACTGGGTCTCTCTGGTTAGA
CCAGATCTGAGCCTGGGAGCTCTCTGGCTAACTAGGGAACCCACTGCTTAAGCCTCAATAAAGCTTGCCT
TGAGTGCTTCAAGTAGTGTGTGCCCGTCTGTTGTGTGACTCTGGTAACTAGAGATCCCTCAGACCCTTTT
AGTCAGTGTGGAAAATCTCTAGCAGTAGTAGTTCATGTCATCTTATTATTCAGTATTTATAACTTGCAAA
GAAATGAATATCAGAGAGTGAGAGGCCTTGACATTGCTAGCGTTTACCGTCGACCTCTAGCTAGAGCTTG
GCGTAATCATGGTCATAGCTGTTTCCTGTGTGAAATTGTTATCCGCTCACAATTCCACACAACATACGAG
CCGGAAGCATAAAGTGTAAAGCCTGGGGTGCCTAATGAGTGAGCTAACTCACATTAATTGCGTTGCGCTC
ACTGCCCGCTTTCCAGTCGGGAAACCTGTCGTGCCAGCTGCATTAATGAATCGGCCAACGCGCGGGGAGA
GGCGGTTTGCGTATTGGGCGCTCTTCCGCTTCCTCGCTCACTGACTCGCTGCGCTCGGTCGTTCGGCTGC
GGCGAGCGGTATCAGCTCACTCAAAGGCGGTAATACGGTTATCCACAGAATCAGGGGATAACGCAGGAAA
GAACATGTGAGCAAAAGGCCAGCAAAAGGCCAGGAACCGTAAAAAGGCCGCGTTGCTGGCGTTTTTCCAT
AGGCTCCGCCCCCCTGACGAGCATCACAAAAATCGACGCTCAAGTCAGAGGTGGCGAAACCCGACAGGAC
TATAAAGATACCAGGCGTTTCCCCCTGGAAGCTCCCTCGTGCGCTCTCCTGTTCCGACCCTGCCGCTTAC
CGGATACCTGTCCGCCTTTCTCCCTTCGGGAAGCGTGGCGCTTTCTCATAGCTCACGCTGTAGGTATCTC
AGTTCGGTGTAGGTCGTTCGCTCCAAGCTGGGCTGTGTGCACGAACCCCCCGTTCAGCCCGACCGCTGCG
CCTTATCCGGTAACTATCGTCTTGAGTCCAACCCGGTAAGACACGACTTATCGCCACTGGCAGCAGCCAC
TGGTAACAGGATTAGCAGAGCGAGGTATGTAGGCGGTGCTACAGAGTTCTTGAAGTGGTGGCCTAACTAC
GGCTACACTAGAAGAACAGTATTTGGTATCTGCGCTCTGCTGAAGCCAGTTACCTTCGGAAAAAGAGTTG
GTAGCTCTTGATCCGGCAAACAAACCACCGCTGGTAGCGGTGGTTTTTTTGTTTGCAAGCAGCAGATTAC
GCGCAGAAAAAAAGGATCTCAAGAAGATCCTTTGATCTTTTCTACGGGGTCTGACGCTCAGTGGAACGAA
AACTCACGTTAAGGGATTTTGGTCATGAGATTATCAAAAAGGATCTTCACCTAGATCCTTTTAAATTAAA
AATGAAGTTTTAAATCAATCTAAAGTATATATGAGTAAACTTGGTCTGACAGTTACCAATGCTTAATCAG
TGAGGCACCTATCTCAGCGATCTGTCTATTTCGTTCATCCATAGTTGCCTGACTCCCCGTCGTGTAGATA
ACTACGATACGGGAGGGCTTACCATCTGGCCCCAGTGCTGCAATGATACCGCGAGACCCACGCTCACCGG
CTCCAGATTTATCAGCAATAAACCAGCCAGCCGGAAGGGCCGAGCGCAGAAGTGGTCCTGCAACTTTATC
CGCCTCCATCCAGTCTATTAATTGTTGCCGGGAAGCTAGAGTAAGTAGTTCGCCAGTTAATAGTTTGCGC
AACGTTGTTGCCATTGCTACAGGCATCGTGGTGTCACGCTCGTCGTTTGGTATGGCTTCATTCAGCTCCG
GTTCCCAACGATCAAGGCGAGTTACATGATCCCCCATGTTGTGCAAAAAAGCGGTTAGCTCCTTCGGTCC
TCCGATCGTTGTCAGAAGTAAGTTGGCCGCAGTGTTATCACTCATGGTTATGGCAGCACTGCATAATTCT
CTTACTGTCATGCCATCCGTAAGATGCTTTTCTGTGACTGGTGAGTACTCAACCAAGTCATTCTGAGAAT
AGTGTATGCGGCGACCGAGTTGCTCTTGCCCGGCGTCAATACGGGATAATACCGCGCCACATAGCAGAAC
TTTAAAAGTGCTCATCATTGGAAAACGTTCTTCGGGGCGAAAACTCTCAAGGATCTTACCGCTGTTGAGA
TCCAGTTCGATGTAACCCACTCGTGCACCCAACTGATCTTCAGCATCTTTTACTTTCACCAGCGTTTCTG
GGTGAGCAAAAACAGGAAGGCAAAATGCCGCAAAAAAGGGAATAAGGGCGACACGGAAATGTTGAATACT
CATACTCTTCCTTTTTCAATATTATTGAAGCATTTATCAGGGTTATTGTCTCATGAGCGGATACATATTT
GAATGTATTTAGAAAAATAAACAAATAGGGGTTCCGCGCACATTTCCCCGAAAAGTGCCACCTGACGTCG
ACGGATCGGGAGATCAACTTGTTTATTGCAGCTTATAATGGTTACAAATAAAGCAATAGCATCACAAATT
TCACAAATAAAGCATTTTTTTCACTGCATTCTAGTTGTGGTTTGTCCAAACTCATCAATGTATCTTATCA
TGTCTGGATCAACTGGATAACTCAAGCTAACCAAAATCATCCCAAACTTCCCACCCCATACCCTATTACC
ACTGCCAATTACCTGTGGTTTCATTTACTCTAAACCTGTGATTCCTCTGAATTATTTTCATTTTAAAGAA
ATTGTATTTGTTAAATATGTACTACAAACTTAGTAGTT
